Addgene plasmid #1806: BLA/V5
Depositing lab: Christian Tschudi. Depositing organization: Yale University. Publication: In vivo epitope tagging of Trypanosoma brucei genes using a one step PCR-based strategy. Shen S, Arhin GK, Ullu E, Tschudi C. Mol Biochem Parasitol 2001 Mar;113(1):171-3. 10.1016/S0166-6851(00)00383-2 PubMed 11254965.
Backbone
  Vector backbone: pBluescript II KS
  Backbone manufacturer: Stratagene
  Backbone size w/o insert (bp): 3000
  Vector type: Bacterial Expression
  Selectable markers: Blasticidin
Growth in bacteria
  Bacterial resistance: Ampicillin, 100 μg/mL
  Growth temperature: 37°C
  Growth strain: DH5alpha
  Copy number: High Copy
Gene/Insert
  Gene/Insert name: BLA/V5
  Insert size (bp): 1009
  Tag / fusion protein: V5 (C terminal on insert)
  Cloning method: Restriction Enzyme; 5′ cloning site XbaI (not destroyed); 3′ cloning site XhoI (not destroyed)
  Sequencing primers: 5′ na
Terms and licenses: Academic/Nonprofit Terms; Industry Terms: Not Available to Industry
How to cite: BLA/V5 was a gift from Christian Tschudi (Addgene plasmid # 1806 ; http://n2t.net/addgene:1806 ; RRID:Addgene_1806)
