[The description below was written by a language model from this plasmid's Addgene catalogue record.]
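Description:
BLA/V5 is a small cloning plasmid built on the pBluescript II KS backbone (about 3 kb), a high-copy phagemid-type vector that is propagated in standard E. coli strains under ampicillin selection. Although it is catalogued as a bacterial expression vector, its practical role, judging from the associated publication title, is as a template plasmid for one-step PCR-based in vivo epitope tagging of genes in Trypanosoma brucei rather than as a vehicle for producing protein in bacteria.

The insert, roughly 1 kb and cloned between XbaI and XhoI sites that both remain intact, is named BLA/V5 and combines a V5 epitope tag with a blasticidin selectable marker. The record lists the V5 tag as C-terminal and blasticidin as the selectable marker. In a PCR-tagging scheme of this kind, the cassette is typically amplified with primers carrying short homology arms to the target locus, so that integration by homologous recombination fuses the epitope to the endogenous gene while the resistance gene allows selection of transformed parasites; the tagged protein can then be detected or purified with anti-V5 antibodies while remaining at its native chromosomal locus. The record does not state which promoters, intergenic regions or RNA-processing signals flank the blasticidin resistance gene, nor the exact order of the elements within the cassette, and no feature table is available to confirm the internal layout.
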