>Addgene plasmid #1806 | BLA/V5 | depositor partial sequence | sequence record 363 | Author sequence
ATGGCCAAGCCTTTGTCTCAAGAAGAATCCACCCTCATTGAAAGAGCAACGGCTACAATCAACAGCATCC
CCATCTCTGAAGACTACAGCGTCGCCAGCGCAGCTCTCTCTAGCGACGGCCGCATCTTCACTGGTGTCAA
TGTATATCATTTTACTGGGGGACCTTGTGCAGAACTCGTGGTGCTGGGCACTGCTGCTGCTGCGGCAGCT
GGCAACCTGACTTGTATCGTCGCGATCGGAAATGAGAACAGGGGCATCTTGAGCCCCTGCGGACGGTGCC
GACAGGTGCTTCTCGATCTGCATCCTGGGATCAAAGCCATAGTGAAGGACAGTGATGGACAGCCGACGGC
AGTTGGGATTCGTGAATTGCTGCCCTCTGGTTATGTGTGGGAGGGCTAAGCACTTCGTGGCCGAGGAGCA
GGACTGACACGTGCTAATTAACGTGCGGGACTCTGGGGTTCGAAATGACCGACCAAGCGACGCCCAACCT
GCCATCACGAGATTTCGATTCCACCGCCGCCTTCTATGAAAGGTTGGGCTTCGGAATCGTTTTCCGGGAC
GCCNGCTGGATGATCCTNCAGCGCGGGGATCTCATGCTGGAGTTCTTCGCCCACCCCAATTCGAGCTCGG
TACCCCTAGAAAGTGTGACAACGTCGCACCATGTGTAGGTTTTCATTTATGTTCTTTCTTTCTTTCTTTT
GTGAATTTGTTTTCTGTCTCAAATGTTTTTAATTCGCTTGGGACCTATGTTTTTCTTGTTTTTTTGCTCA
CCCTTTGTGTAGGAGGCACCCTGTCACGTCTGTGGTTGCGTGTATGCCTTCCTTCCCCTTATTCGCTTCT
TCCTGTCGTGTCACACCTCTTTCTCCCTCTCCCTTTCCGCCTTTTCTTTCAATCTTGTTTTCTCGACCAG
CCCTACTAGAGGAGAAAGAATAGTAACCCTTTCATCAAATAGTCCAAACGAATTATGGGTAAGCCTATCC
CTAACCCTCTCCTCGGTCTCGATTCTACG
