>Addgene plasmid #1806 | BLA/V5 | addgene partial sequence | sequence record 50646 | T3 5'-GCAATTAACCCTCACTAAAGG-3'
GGGCCCCCTCGAGCGTAGAATCGAGACCGAGGAGAGGGTTAGGGATAGGCTTACCCATAATTCGTTGACT
ATTTGATGAAAGGGTTACTATTCTTTCTCCTCTAGTAGGGCTGGTCGAGAAAACAAGATTGAAAGAAAAG
GCGGAAAGGGAGAGGGAGAAAGAGGTGTGACACGACAGGAAGAAGCGAATAAGGGGAAGGAAGGCATACA
CGCAACCACAGACGTGACAGGGTGCCTCCTACACAAAGGGTGAGCAAAAAAACAAGAAAAACATAGGTCC
CAAGCGAATTAAAAACATTTGAGACAGAAAACAAATTCACAAAAGAAAGAAAGAAAGAACATAAATGAAA
ACCTACACATGGTGCGACGTTGTCACACTTTCTAGGGGTACCGAGCTCGAATTGGGGTGGGCGAAGAACT
CCAGCATGAGATCCCCGCGCTGGAGGATCATCCAGCCGGCGTCCCGGAAAACGATTCCGAAGCCCAACCT
TTCATAGAAGGCGGCGGTGGAATCGAAATCTCGTGATGGCAGGTTGGGCGTCGCTTGGTCGGTCATTTCG
AACCCCAGAGTCCCGCACGTTAATTAGCACGTGTCAGTCCTGCTCCTCGGCCACGAAGTGCTTAGCCCTC
CCACACATAACCAGAGGGCAGCAATTCACGAATCCCAACTGCCGTCGGCTGTCCATCACTGTCCTTCACT
ATGGCTTTGATCCCAGGATGCAGATCGAGAAGCACCTGTCGGCACCGTCCGCAGGGGCTCAAGATGCCCC
TGTTCTCATTTCCGATCGCGACGATACAAGTCAGGTTGCCAGCTGCCGCAGCAGCAGCAGTGCCCAGCAC
CACGAGTTCTGCACAAGGTCCCCCAGTAAAATGATATACATTGACACCAGTGAAGAT
